Addgene plasmid #185354: pGEX-6P-1-gp78 429-611
Purpose: GST fusion protein for quantification of gp78 levels
Depositing lab: Allan Weissman. Depositing organization: National Cancer Institute (NCI). Publication: A structurally conserved site in AUP1 binds the E2 enzyme UBE2G2 and is essential for ER-associated degradation. Smith CE, Tsai YC, Liang YH, Khago D, Mariano J, Li J, Tarasov SG, Gergel E, Tsai B, Villaneuva M, Clapp ME, Magidson V, Chari R, Byrd RA, Ji X, Weissman AM. PLoS Biol. 2021 Dec 8;19(12):e3001474. doi: 10.1371/journal.pbio.3001474. eCollection 2021 Dec. PubMed 34879065.
Backbone
  Vector backbone: pGEX-6P-1
  Vector type: Bacterial Expression
Growth in bacteria
  Bacterial resistance: Ampicillin, 100 μg/mL
  Growth temperature: 37°C
  Growth strain: DH5alpha
  Copy number: High Copy
Gene/Insert
  Gene/Insert name: gp78
  Species: H. sapiens (human)
  Mutation: aa 429-611 only
  Entrez Gene: AMFR (a.k.a. GP78, RNF45, SPG89)
  Tag / fusion protein: GST (N terminal on insert)
  Cloning method: Restriction Enzyme; 5′ cloning site BamHI (unknown if destroyed); 3′ cloning site SalI (unknown if destroyed)
  Sequencing primers: 5′ -
Terms and licenses: Academic/Nonprofit Terms; Industry Terms: Not Available to Industry
How to cite: pGEX-6P-1-gp78 429-611 was a gift from Allan Weissman (Addgene plasmid # 185354 ; http://n2t.net/addgene:185354 ; RRID:Addgene_185354)
