[The description below was written by a language model from this plasmid's Addgene catalogue record and pLannotate feature annotations shown in this document.]
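Description:
pGEX-6P-1-gp78 429-611 is a bacterial expression plasmid built on the pGEX-6P-1 backbone that produces a fragment of human gp78 (the product of the AMFR gene, also known as RNF45) as a glutathione S-transferase fusion in E. coli. The sequenced plasmid is about 5.5 kb. It replicates from a high-copy ColE1/pMB1-type origin and is selected with ampicillin through a β-lactamase (AmpR) gene driven by its own promoter. Short remnants of the pBR322 rop and bom regions, a lac promoter/lacZα segment and a fragment of an E. coli gene spanning the numbering origin are also annotated; these appear to be backbone carry-over rather than functional payload.

The expression cassette consists of the hybrid tac promoter followed by a lac operator, then the Schistosoma japonicum GST coding sequence, and downstream of it the AMFR fragment encoding only amino acids 429–611, cloned between BamHI and SalI sites so that GST sits at the N terminus of the insert. A plasmid-borne lacI gene with its own promoter supplies lac repressor, which keeps the tac promoter off until IPTG or lactose is added, giving inducible expression independent of the host genotype. The GST moiety allows affinity capture of the fusion on glutathione resin. The short gap between the GST and AMFR annotations is where pGEX-6P vectors normally carry a protease cleavage linker, though no such site is annotated in the feature table. According to the record, the purified GST fusion serves for quantification of gp78 levels, in the context of work on ER-associated degradation.
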