Features (pLannotate 1.2.2; 17 found; start..end, strand, type, name):
    191..219     +  promoter       tac promoter: strong E. coli promoter; hybrid between the trp and lac UV5 promoters
    227..243     +  protein_bind   lac operator: The lac repressor binds to the lac operator to inhibit transcription in E. coli. This inhibition can be relieved by adding lactose or isopropyl-β-D-thiogalactopyranoside (IPTG). lac repressor encoded by lacI
    266..919     +  CDS            GST26_SCHJA: Experimental evidence at protein level: Swiss-Prot protein existence level 1. GST isoenzymes appear to play a central role in the parasite detoxification system. Other functions are also suspected including a role in increasing the solubility of haematin in the parasite gut. From Schistosoma japonicum (Blood fluke).
    959..1507    +  CDS            AMFR (fragment) (sequence partly withheld): AMFR_HUMAN - Also known as RNF45 From Homo sapiens (Human).
   1548..1587    +  CDS            rop (fragment): Rop protein, which maintains plasmids at low copy number; rop
   1689..1729    +  misc_feature   bom (fragment): basis of mobility region from pBR322
   1834..1938    +  promoter       AmpR promoter: bla
   1939..2799    +  CDS            AmpR: β-lactamase; bla; confers resistance to ampicillin, carbenicillin, and related antibiotics
   2970..3558    +  rep_origin     ori: high-copy-number ColE1/pMB1/pBR322/pUC origin of replication
   3744..3795    -  misc_feature   bom (fragment): basis of mobility region from pBR322
   3802..3879    +  promoter       lacI promoter: lacI
   3880..4962    +  CDS            lacI: lac repressor; lacI; The lac repressor binds to the lac operator to inhibit transcription in E. coli. This inhibition can be relieved by adding lactose or isopropyl-β-D-thiogalactopyranoside (IPTG).
   4975..4996    +  protein_bind   CAP binding site: CAP binding activates transcription in the presence of cAMP. E. coli catabolite activator protein
   5011..5041    +  promoter       lac promoter: promoter for the E. coli lac operon
   5049..5065    +  protein_bind   lac operator: The lac repressor binds to the lac operator to inhibit transcription in E. coli. This inhibition can be relieved by adding lactose or isopropyl-β-D-thiogalactopyranoside (IPTG). lac repressor encoded by lacI
   5085..5258    +  CDS            lacZα: LacZα fragment of β-galactosidase; lacZ fragment
   5522..115     -  CDS            yciV (fragment) (across the origin): RNAAM_ECOLI - Also known as trpH From Escherichia coli (strain K12).
>Addgene plasmid #185354 | pGEX-6P-1-gp78 429-611 | addgene full sequence | sequence record 399896 | Addgene NGS Result
TTGGAATTAGCTTATCGACTGCACGGTGCACCAATGCTTCTGGCGTCAGGCAGCCATCGGAAGCTGTGGT
ATGGCTGTGCAGGTCGTAAATCACTGCATAATTCGTGTCGCTCAAGGCGCACTCCCGTTCTGGATAATGT
TTTTTGCGCCGACATCATAACGGTTCTGGCAAATATTCTGAAATGAGCTGTTGACAATTAATCATCGGCT
CGTATAATGTGTGGAATTGTGAGCGGATAACAATTTCACACAGGAAACAGTATTCATGTCCCCTATACTA
GGTTATTGGAAAATTAAGGGCCTTGTGCAACCCACTCGACTTCTTTTGGAATATCTTGAAGAAAAATATG
AAGAGCATTTGTATGAGCGCGATGAAGGTGATAAATGGCGAAACAAAAAGTTTGAATTGGGTTTGGAGTT
TCCCAATCTTCCTTATTATATTGATGGTGATGTTAAATTAACACAGTCTATGGCCATCATACGTTATATA
GCTGACAAGCACAACATGTTGGGTGGTTGTCCAAAAGAGCGTGCAGAGATTTCAATGCTTGAAGGAGCGG
TTTTGGATATTAGATACGGTGTTTCGAGAATTGCATATAGTAAAGACTTTGAAACTCTCAAAGTTGATTT
TCTTAGCAAGCTACCTGAAATGCTGAAAATGTTCGAAGATCGTTTATGTCATAAAACATATTTAAATGGT
GATCATGTAACCCATCCTGACTTCATGTTGTATGACGCTCTTGATGTTGTTTTATACATGGACCCAATGT
GCCTGGATGCGTTCCCAAAATTAGTTTGTTTTAAAAAACGTATTGAAGCTATCCCACAAATTGATAAGTA
CTTGAAATCCAGCAAGTATATAGCATGGCCTTTGCAGGGCTGGCAAGCCACGTTTGGTGGTGGCGACCAT
CCTCCAAAATCGGATCTGGAAGTTCTGTTCCAGGGGCCCCTGGGATCCATTGCGAGCTGGCTGCCGAGTT
TTTCGGTTGAAGTGATGCACACCACCAACATTCTTGGCATTACGCAGGCCAGCAACTCC
[129 nt withheld, positions 1040-1168]
CAAGTACCTTTTCCTACACAGCGGTCAGATAGCATCAGACCTGCATTGAACAGTCCTGTGGAAAGGCCAA
GCAGTGACCAGGAAGAGGGAGAAACTTCTGCTCAGACCGAGCGTGTGCCACTGGACCTCAGTCCTCGCCT
GGAGGAGACGCTGGACTTCGGCGAGGTGGAAGTGGAGCCCAGTGAGGTGGAAGACTTCGAGGCTCGTGGG
AGCCGCTTCTCCAAGTCTGCTGATGAGAGACAGCGCATGCTGGTGCAGCGTAAGGACGAACTCCTCCAGC
AAGCTCGCAAACGTTTCTTGAACAAAAGTTCTGAAGATGATGCGGCCTCAGAGAGTTTCTAAGTCGACTC
GAGCGGCCGCATCGTGACTGACTGACGATCTGCCTCGCGCGTTTCGGTGATGACGGTGAAAACCTCTGAC
ACATGCAGCTCCCGGAGACGGTCACAGCTTGTCTGTAAGCGGATGCCGGGAGCAGACAAGCCCGTCAGGG
CGCGTCAGCGGGTGTTGGCGGGTGTCGGGGCGCAGCCATGACCCAGTCACGTAGCGATAGCGGAGTGTAT
AATTCTTGAAGACGAAAGGGCCTCGTGATACGCCTATTTTTATAGGTTAATGTCATGATAATAATGGTTT
CTTAGACGTCAGGTGGCACTTTTCGGGGAAATGTGCGCGGAACCCCTATTTGTTTATTTTTCTAAATACA
TTCAAATATGTATCCGCTCATGAGACAATAACCCTGATAAATGCTTCAATAATATTGAAAAAGGAAGAGT
ATGAGTATTCAACATTTCCGTGTCGCCCTTATTCCCTTTTTTGCGGCATTTTGCCTTCCTGTTTTTGCTC
ACCCAGAAACGCTGGTGAAAGTAAAAGATGCTGAAGATCAGTTGGGTGCACGAGTGGGTTACATCGAACT
GGATCTCAACAGCGGTAAGATCCTTGAGAGTTTTCGCCCCGAAGAACGTTTTCCAATGATGAGCACTTTT
AAAGTTCTGCTATGTGGCGCGGTATTATCCCGTGTTGACGCCGGGCAAGAGCAACTCGGTCGCCGCATAC
ACTATTCTCAGAATGACTTGGTTGAGTACTCACCAGTCACAGAAAAGCATCTTACGGATGGCATGACAGT
AAGAGAATTATGCAGTGCTGCCATAACCATGAGTGATAACACTGCGGCCAACTTACTTCTGACAACGATC
GGAGGACCGAAGGAGCTAACCGCTTTTTTGCACAACATGGGGGATCATGTAACTCGCCTTGATCGTTGGG
AACCGGAGCTGAATGAAGCCATACCAAACGACGAGCGTGACACCACGATGCCTGCAGCAATGGCAACAAC
GTTGCGCAAACTATTAACTGGCGAACTACTTACTCTAGCTTCCCGGCAACAATTAATAGACTGGATGGAG
GCGGATAAAGTTGCAGGACCACTTCTGCGCTCGGCCCTTCCGGCTGGCTGGTTTATTGCTGATAAATCTG
GAGCCGGTGAGCGTGGGTCTCGCGGTATCATTGCAGCACTGGGGCCAGATGGTAAGCCCTCCCGTATCGT
AGTTATCTACACGACGGGGAGTCAGGCAACTATGGATGAACGAAATAGACAGATCGCTGAGATAGGTGCC
TCACTGATTAAGCATTGGTAACTGTCAGACCAAGTTTACTCATATATACTTTAGATTGATTTAAAACTTC
ATTTTTAATTTAAAAGGATCTAGGTGAAGATCCTTTTTGATAATCTCATGACCAAAATCCCTTAACGTGA
GTTTTCGTTCCACTGAGCGTCAGACCCCGTAGAAAAGATCAAAGGATCTTCTTGAGATCCTTTTTTTCTG
CGCGTAATCTGCTGCTTGCAAACAAAAAAACCACCGCTACCAGCGGTGGTTTGTTTGCCGGATCAAGAGC
TACCAACTCTTTTTCCGAAGGTAACTGGCTTCAGCAGAGCGCAGATACCAAATACTGTCCTTCTAGTGTA
GCCGTAGTTAGGCCACCACTTCAAGAACTCTGTAGCACCGCCTACATACCTCGCTCTGCTAATCCTGTTA
CCAGTGGCTGCTGCCAGTGGCGATAAGTCGTGTCTTACCGGGTTGGACTCAAGACGATAGTTACCGGATA
AGGCGCAGCGGTCGGGCTGAACGGGGGGTTCGTGCACACAGCCCAGCTTGGAGCGAACGACCTACACCGA
ACTGAGATACCTACAGCGTGAGCTATGAGAAAGCGCCACGCTTCCCGAAGGGAGAAAGGCGGACAGGTAT
CCGGTAAGCGGCAGGGTCGGAACAGGAGAGCGCACGAGGGAGCTTCCAGGGGGAAACGCCTGGTATCTTT
ATAGTCCTGTCGGGTTTCGCCACCTCTGACTTGAGCGTCGATTTTTGTGATGCTCGTCAGGGGGGCGGAG
CCTATGGAAAAACGCCAGCAACGCGGCCTTTTTACGGTTCCTGGCCTTTTGCTGGCCTTTTGCTCACATG
TTCTTTCCTGCGTTATCCCCTGATTCTGTGGATAACCGTATTACCGCCTTTGAGTGAGCTGATACCGCTC
GCCGCAGCCGAACGACCGAGCGCAGCGAGTCAGTGAGCGAGGAAGCGGAAGAGCGCCTGATGCGGTATTT
TCTCCTTACGCATCTGTGCGGTATTTCACACCGCATAAATTCCGACACCATCGAATGGCGCAAAACCTTT
CGCGGTATGGCATGATAGCGCCCGGAAGAGAGTCAATTCAGGGTGGTGAATGTGAAACCAGTAACGTTAT
ACGATGTCGCAGAGTATGCCGGTGTCTCTTATCAGACCGTTTCCCGCGTGGTGAACCAGGCCAGCCACGT
TTCTGCGAAAACGCGGGAAAAAGTGGAAGCGGCGATGGCGGAGCTGAATTACATTCCCAACCGCGTGGCA
CAACAACTGGCGGGCAAACAGTCGTTGCTGATTGGCGTTGCCACCTCCAGTCTGGCCCTGCACGCGCCGT
CGCAAATTGTCGCGGCGATTAAATCTCGCGCCGATCAACTGGGTGCCAGCGTGGTGGTGTCGATGGTAGA
ACGAAGCGGCGTCGAAGCCTGTAAAGCGGCGGTGCACAATCTTCTCGCGCAACGCGTCAGTGGGCTGATC
ATTAACTATCCGCTGGATGACCAGGATGCCATTGCTGTGGAAGCTGCCTGCACTAATGTTCCGGCGTTAT
TTCTTGATGTCTCTGACCAGACACCCATCAACAGTATTATTTTCTCCCATGAAGACGGTACGCGACTGGG
CGTGGAGCATCTGGTCGCATTGGGTCACCAGCAAATCGCGCTGTTAGCGGGCCCATTAAGTTCTGTCTCG
GCGCGTCTGCGTCTGGCTGGCTGGCATAAATATCTCACTCGCAATCAAATTCAGCCGATAGCGGAACGGG
AAGGCGACTGGAGTGCCATGTCCGGTTTTCAACAAACCATGCAAATGCTGAATGAGGGCATCGTTCCCAC
TGCGATGCTGGTTGCCAACGATCAGATGGCGCTGGGCGCAATGCGCGCCATTACCGAGTCCGGGCTGCGC
GTTGGTGCGGATATCTCGGTAGTGGGATACGACGATACCGAAGACAGCTCATGTTATATCCCGCCGTTAA
CCACCATCAAACAGGATTTTCGCCTGCTGGGGCAAACCAGCGTGGACCGCTTGCTGCAACTCTCTCAGGG
CCAGGCGGTGAAGGGCAATCAGCTGTTGCCCGTCTCACTGGTGAAAAGAAAAACCACGCTAGCGCCCAAT
ACGCAAACCGCCTCTCCCCGCGCGTTGGCCGATTCATTAATGCAGCTGGCACGACAGGTTTCCCGACTGG
AAAGCGGGCAGTGAGCGCAACGCAATTAATGTAAGTTAGCTCACTCATTAGGCACCCCAGGCTTTACACT
TTATGCTTCCGGCTCGTATGTTGTGTGGAATTGTGAGCGGATAACAATTTCACACAGGAAACAGCTATGA
CCATGATTACGGATTCACTGGCCGTCGTTTTACAACGTCGTGACTGGGAAAACCCTGGCGTTACCCAACT
TAATCGCCTTGCAGCACATCCCCCTTTCGCCAGCTGGCGTAATAGCGAAGAGGCCCGCACCGATCGCCCT
TCCCAACAGTTGCGCAGCCTGAATGGCGAATGGCGCTTTGCCTGGTTTCCGGCACCAGAAGCGGTGCCGG
AAAGCTGGCTGGAGTGCGATCTTCCTGAGGCCGATACTGTCGTCGTCCCCTCAAACTGGCAGATGCACGG
TTACGATGCGCCCATCTACACCAACGTGACCTATCCCATTACGGTCAATCCGCCGTTTGTTCCCACGGAG
AATCCGACGGGTTGTTACTCGCTCACATTTAATGTTGATGAAAGCTGGCTACAGGAAGGCCAGACGCGAA
TTATTTTTGATGGCG
